Addgene plasmid #136585: tet_pLKO.1_puro_shNRF2 #2
Purpose: Expresses an inducible short hairpin targeting human NRF2 sequence
Depositing lab: Kevin Janes. Publication: Sporadic activation of an oxidative stress-dependent NRF2-p53 signaling network in breast epithelial spheroids and premalignancies. Pereira EJ, Burns JS, Lee CY, Marohl T, Calderon D, Wang L, Atkins KA, Wang CC, Janes KA. Sci Signal. 2020 Apr 14;13(627). pii: 13/627/eaba4200. doi: 10.1126/scisignal.aba4200. PubMed 32291314.
Backbone
  Vector backbone: tet-pLKO-puro
  Backbone manufacturer: Addgene # 21915
  Backbone size w/o insert (bp): 10633
  Vector type: Mammalian Expression, Lentiviral
  Selectable markers: Puromycin
Growth in bacteria
  Bacterial resistance: Ampicillin, 100 μg/mL
  Growth temperature: 30°C
  Growth strain: NEB Stable
  Copy number: Unknown
Gene/Insert
  Gene/Insert name: shNRF2v2
  gRNA/shRNA sequence: GCTCCTACTGTGATGTGAAATCTGCAGATTTCACATCACAGTAGGAGC
  Species: H. sapiens (human)
  GenBank ID: NM_006164.4
  Entrez Gene: NFE2L2 (a.k.a. HEBP1, IMDDHH, NRF2, Nrf-2)
  Cloning method: Restriction Enzyme; 5′ cloning site AgeI (destroyed during cloning); 3′ cloning site EcoRI (not destroyed)
  Sequencing primers: 5′ GGCAGGGATATTCACCATTATCGTTTCAGA
Terms and licenses: Academic/Nonprofit Terms; Industry Terms: Not Available to Industry
How to cite: tet_pLKO.1_puro_shNRF2 #2 was a gift from Kevin Janes (Addgene plasmid # 136585 ; http://n2t.net/addgene:136585 ; RRID:Addgene_136585)
