[The description below was written by a language model from this plasmid's Addgene catalogue record and pLannotate feature annotations shown in this document.]
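Description:
tet_pLKO.1_puro_shNRF2 #2 is a lentiviral plasmid for doxycycline-inducible knockdown of human NRF2 (NFE2L2), built on the tet-pLKO-puro backbone. It is propagated in E. coli through a high-copy ColE1/pUC-type origin with ampicillin selection (AmpR), and it also carries an f1 origin and an SV40 origin. The viral framework is of the self-inactivating HIV-1 type. An RSV promoter drives a truncated 5' LTR to produce the genomic RNA in packaging cells. This is followed by the Ψ packaging signal with a gag fragment, the Rev response element for nuclear export, a cPPT/CTS element, and a ΔU3 3' LTR that disables LTR promoter activity after integration. An SV40 polyadenylation signal lies downstream.

The payload has two parts. The shNRF2v2 hairpin was cloned between AgeI (destroyed) and EcoRI sites. The hairpin itself is not annotated in the feature table, but it presumably occupies the gap immediately downstream of the H1-2O2 promoter, a variant of the human H1 Pol III promoter bearing tet operators. A separate human PGK promoter, followed by a rabbit β-globin intron, drives a bicistronic transcript encoding TetR and, through an EMCV IRES, puromycin N-acetyltransferase. Transduced cells can therefore be selected with puromycin and constitutively make the repressor, which blocks hairpin transcription until doxycycline releases TetR from the operators. This all-in-one design allows timed NRF2 depletion in stable cell populations.

The sequenced plasmid is 8,816 nt, shorter than the listed 10,633 bp backbone size. This would be consistent with a stuffer fragment being replaced during cloning, although the record does not say so.
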