Features (pLannotate 1.2.2; 29 found; start..end, strand, type, name):
      1..181     +  LTR            5' LTR (truncated): truncated 5' long terminal repeat (LTR) from HIV-1
    228..353     +  misc_feature   HIV-1 Ψ: packaging signal of human immunodeficiency virus type 1
    337..700     +  CDS            HIV-1 gag (fragment): gag protein from human immunodeficiency virus 1; gag
    846..1079    +  misc_feature   RRE: The Rev response element (RRE) of HIV-1 allows for Rev-dependent mRNA export from the nucleus to the cytoplasm.
   1456..1556    +  CDS            Rev (fragment): human immunodeficiency virus 1 (HIV-1) Rev protein; rev; enhances nuclear export of unspliced and incompletely spliced viral mRNAs
   1597..1691    +  promoter       H1-2O2 promoter: doxycycline-inducible variant of the human H1 RNA promoter (Henriksen et al., 2007)
   1792..1909    +  misc_feature   cPPT/CTS: central polypurine tract and central termination sequence of HIV-1
   1958..2468    +  promoter       hPGK promoter: human phosphoglycerate kinase 1 promoter
   2477..3049    +  intron         β-globin intron: intron from rabbit β-globin gene
   3104..3122    +  promoter       T7 promoter: promoter for bacteriophage T7 RNA polymerase
   3133..3753    +  CDS            tetR: TETR2_ECOLX - Experimental evidence at protein level: Swiss-Prot protein existence level 1. TetR is the repressor of the tetracycline resistance element; its N-terminal region forms a helix-turn-helix structure and binds DNA. Binding of tetracycline to TetR reduces the repressor affinity for the tetracycline resistance gene (tetA) promoter operator sites. From Escherichia coli.
   3899..4361    +  misc_feature   IRES: internal ribosome entry site (IRES) of the encephalomyocarditis virus (EMCV)
   4381..4980    +  CDS            PuroR: puromycin N-acetyltransferase; pac from Streptomyces alboniger; confers resistance to puromycin
   5023..5106    +  CDS            nef (fragment): NEF_HV1Z2 - Experimental evidence at protein level: Swiss-Prot protein existence level 1. Extracellular Nef protein targets CD4(+) T-lymphocytes for apoptosis by interacting with CXCR4 surface receptors. From Human immunodeficiency virus type 1 group M subtype D (isolate Z2/CDC-Z34) (HIV-1).
   5108..5341    +  LTR            3' LTR (ΔU3): self-inactivating 3' long terminal repeat (LTR) from HIV-1
   5413..5534    +  polyA_signal   SV40 poly(A) signal: SV40 polyadenylation signal
   5574..5709    +  rep_origin     SV40 ori: SV40 origin of replication
   5730..5748    -  promoter       T7 promoter: promoter for bacteriophage T7 RNA polymerase
   5756..5911    +  CDS            lacZα (fragment): LacZα fragment of β-galactosidase; lacZ fragment
   5916..6344    +  rep_origin     f1 ori (sequence partly withheld): f1 bacteriophage origin of replication; arrow indicates direction of (+) strand synthesis
   6397..6501    +  promoter       AmpR promoter: bla
   6502..7362    +  CDS            AmpR: β-lactamase; bla; confers resistance to ampicillin, carbenicillin, and related antibiotics
   7533..8121    +  rep_origin     ori: high-copy-number ColE1/pMB1/pBR322/pUC origin of replication
   8304..8396    +  CDS            lacI (fragment): lac repressor; lacI; The lac repressor binds to the lac operator to inhibit transcription in E. coli. This inhibition can be relieved by adding lactose or isopropyl-β-D-thiogalactopyranoside (IPTG).
   8409..8430    +  protein_bind   CAP binding site: CAP binding activates transcription in the presence of cAMP. E. coli catabolite activator protein
   8445..8475    +  promoter       lac promoter: promoter for the E. coli lac operon
   8483..8499    +  protein_bind   lac operator: The lac repressor binds to the lac operator to inhibit transcription in E. coli. This inhibition can be relieved by adding lactose or isopropyl-β-D-thiogalactopyranoside (IPTG). lac repressor encoded by lacI
   8544..8562    +  promoter       T3 promoter: promoter for bacteriophage T3 RNA polymerase
   8590..8816    +  promoter       RSV promoter: Rous sarcoma virus enhancer/promoter
>Addgene plasmid #136585 | tet_pLKO.1_puro_shNRF2 #2 | addgene full sequence | sequence record 272425 | Addgene NGS Result
GGGTCTCTCTGGTTAGACCAGATCTGAGCCTGGGAGCTCTCTGGCTAACTAGGGAACCCACTGCTTAAGC
CTCAATAAAGCTTGCCTTGAGTGCTTCAAGTAGTGTGTGCCCGTCTGTTGTGTGACTCTGGTAACTAGAG
ATCCCTCAGACCCTTTTAGTCAGTGTGGAAAATCTCTAGCAGTGGCGCCCGAACAGGGACTTGAAAGCGA
AAGGGAAACCAGAGGAGCTCTCTCGACGCAGGACTCGGCTTGCTGAAGCGCGCACGGCAAGAGGCGAGGG
GCGGCGACTGGTGAGTACGCCAAAAATTTTGACTAGCGGAGGCTAGAAGGAGAGAGATGGGTGCGAGAGC
GTCAGTATTAAGCGGGGGAGAATTAGATCGCGATGGGAAAAAATTCGGTTAAGGCCAGGGGGAAAGAAAA
AATATAAATTAAAACATATAGTATGGGCAAGCAGGGAGCTAGAACGATTCGCAGTTAATCCTGGCCTGTT
AGAAACATCAGAAGGCTGTAGACAAATACTGGGACAGCTACAACCATCCCTTCAGACAGGATCAGAAGAA
CTTAGATCATTATATAATACAGTAGCAACCCTCTATTGTGTGCATCAAAGGATAGAGATAAAAGACACCA
AGGAAGCTTTAGACAAGATAGAGGAAGAGCAAAACAAAAGTAAGACCACCGCACAGCAAGCGGCCGCTGA
TCTTCAGACCTGGAGGAGGAGATATGAGGGACAATTGGAGAAGTGAATTATATAAATATAAAGTAGTAAA
AATTGAACCATTAGGAGTAGCACCCACCAAGGCAAAGAGAAGAGTGGTGCAGAGAGAAAAAAGAGCAGTG
GGAATAGGAGCTTTGTTCCTTGGGTTCTTGGGAGCAGCAGGAAGCACTATGGGCGCAGCGTCAATGACGC
TGACGGTACAGGCCAGACAATTATTGTCTGGTATAGTGCAGCAGCAGAACAATTTGCTGAGGGCTATTGA
GGCGCAACAGCATCTGTTGCAACTCACAGTCTGGGGCATCAAGCAGCTCCAGGCAAGAATCCTGGCTGTG
GAAAGATACCTAAAGGATCAACAGCTCCTGGGGATTTGGGGTTGCTCTGGAAAACTCATTTGCACCACTG
CTGTGCCTTGGAATGCTAGTTGGAGTAATAAATCTCTGGAACAGATTTGGAATCACACGACCTGGATGGA
GTGGGACAGAGAAATTAACAATTACACAAGCTTAATACACTCCTTAATTGAAGAATCGCAAAACCAGCAA
GAAAAGAATGAACAAGAATTATTGGAATTAGATAAATGGGCAAGTTTGTGGAATTGGTTTAACATAACAA
ATTGGCTGTGGTATATAAAATTATTCATAATGATAGTAGGAGGCTTGGTAGGTTTAAGAATAGTTTTTGC
TGTACTTTCTATAGTGAATAGAGTTAGGCAGGGATATTCACCATTATCGTTTCAGACCCACCTCCCAACC
CCGAGGGGACCCGACAGGCCCGAAGGAATAGAAGAAGAAGGTGGAGAGAGAGACAGAGACAGATCCATTC
GATTAGTGAACGGATCTCGACGGTATCGATCACGAGACTAGCCTCGAGCGGCCGCAATATTTGCATGTCG
CTATGTGTTCTGGGAAATCACCATAAACGTGAAATCCCTATCAGTGATAGAGACTTATAAGTTCCCTATC
AGTGATAGAGACACCGGGCTCCTACTGTGATGTGAAATCTGCAGATTTCACATCACAGTAGGAGCTTTTT
GAATTCTCGACCTCGAGACAAATGGCAGTATTCATCCACAATTTTAAAAGAAAAGGGGGGATTGGGGGGT
ACAGTGCAGGGGAAAGAATAGTAGACATAATAGCAACAGACATACAAACTAAAGAATTACAAAAACAAAT
TACAAAAATTCAAAATTTTCGGGTTTATTACAGGGACAGCAGAGATCCACTTTGGCCGCGGCTCGAGGGG
GTTGGGGTTGCGCCTTTTCCAAGGCAGCCCTGGGTTTGCGCAGGGACGCGGCTGCTCTGGGCGTGGTTCC
GGGAAACGCAGCGGCGCCGACCCTGGGTCTCGCACATTCTTCACGTCCGTTCGCAGCGTCACCCGGATCT
TCGCCGCTACCCTTGTGGGCCCCCCGGCGACGCTTCCTGCTCCGCCCCTAAGTCGGGAAGGTTCCTTGCG
GTTCGCGGCGTGCCGGACGTGACAAACGGAAGCCGCACGTCTCACTAGTACCCTCGCAGACGGACAGCGC
CAGGGAGCAATGGCAGCGCGCCGACCGCGATGGGCTGTGGCCAATAGCGGCTGCTCAGCAGGGCGCGCCG
AGAGCAGCGGCCGGGAAGGGGCGGTGCGGGAGGCGGGGTGTGGGGCGGTAGTGTGGGCCCTGTTCCTGCC
CGCGCGGTGTTCCGCATTCTGCAAGCCTCCGGAGCGCACGTCGGCAGTCGGCTCCCTCGTTGACCGAATC
ACCGACCTCTCTCCCCAGGGGGATCTGTGAGTTTGGGGACCCTTGATTGTTCTTTCTTTTTCGCTATTGT
AAAATTCATGTTATATGGAGGGGGCAAAGTTTTCAGGGTGTTGTTTAGAATGGGAAGATGTCCCTTGTAT
CACCATGGACCCTCATGATAATTTTGTTTCTTTCACTTTCTACTCTGTTGACAACCATTGTCTCCTCTTA
TTTTCTTTTCATTTTCTGTAACTTTTTCGTTAAACTTTAGCTTGCATTTGTAACGAATTTTTAAATTCAC
TTTTGTTTATTTGTCAGATTGTAAGTACTTTCTCTAATCACTTTTTTTTCAAGGCAATCAGGGTATATTA
TATTGTACTTCAGCACAGTTTTAGAGAACAATTGTTATAATTAAATGATAAGGTAGAATATTTCTGCATA
TAAATTCTGGCTGGCGTGGAAATATTCTTATTGGTAGAAACAACTACATCCTGGTCATCATCCTGCCTTT
CTCTTTATGGTTACAATGATATACACTGTTTGAGATGAGGATAAAATACTCTGAGTCCAAACCGGGCCCC
TCTGCTAACCATGTTCATGCCTTCTTCTTTTTCCTACAGCTCCTGGGCAACGTGCTGGTTATTGTGCTGT
CTCATCATTTTGGCAAAGAATTGTAATACGACTCACTATAGGGCGAATTGATATGTCTAGATTAGATAAA
AGTAAAGTGATTAACAGCGCATTAGAGCTGCTTAATGAGGTCGGAATCGAAGGTTTAACAACCCGTAAAC
TCGCCCAGAAGCTAGGTGTAGAGCAGCCTACATTGTATTGGCATGTAAAAAATAAGCGGGCTTTGCTCGA
CGCCTTAGCCATTGAGATGTTAGATAGGCACCATACTCACTTTTGCCCTTTAGAAGGGGAAAGCTGGCAA
GATTTTTTACGTAATAACGCTAAAAGTTTTAGATGTGCTTTACTAAGTCATCGCGATGGAGCAAAAGTAC
ATTTAGGTACACGGCCTACAGAAAAACAGTATGAAACTCTCGAAAATCAATTAGCCTTTTTATGCCAACA
AGGTTTTTCACTAGAGAATGCATTATATGCACTCAGCGCTGTGGGGCATTTTACTTTAGGTTGCGTATTG
GAAGATCAAGAGCATCAAGTCGCTAAAGAAGAAAGGGAAACACCTACTACTGATAGTATGCCGCCATTAT
TACGACAAGCTATCGAATTATTTGATCACCAAGGTGCAGAGCCAGCCTTCTTATTCGGCCTTGAATTGAT
CATATGCGGATTAGAAAAACAACTTAAATGTGAAAGTGGGTCCGCGTACAGCGGCTCCCGGGAGTTCTAG
GGATCTGCCCCTCTCCCTCCCCCCCCCCTAACGTTACTGGCCGAAGCCGCTTGGAATAAGGCCGGTGTGC
GTTTGTCTATATGTTATTTTCCACCATATTGCCGTCTTTTGGCAATGTGAGGGCCCGGAAACCTGGCCCT
GTCTTCTTGACGAGCATTCCTAGGGGTCTTTCCCCTCTCGCCAAAGGAATGCAAGGTCTGTTGAATGTCG
TGAAGGAAGCAGTTCCTCTGGAAGCTTCTTGAAGACAAACAACGTCTGTAGCGACCCTTTGCAGGCAGCG
GAACCCCCCACCTGGCGACAGGTGCCTCTGCGGCCAAAAGCCACGTGTATAAGATACACCTGCAAAGGCG
GCACAACCCCAGTGCCACGTTGTGAGTTGGATAGTTGTGGAAAGAGTCAAATGGCTCTCCTCAAGCGTAT
TCAACAAGGGGCTGAAGGATGCCCAGAAGGTACCCCATTGTATGGGATCTGATCTGGGGCCTCGGTGCAC
ATGCTTTACATGTGTTTAGTCGAGGTTAAAAAAACGTCTAGGCCCCCCGAACCACGGGGACGTGGTTTTC
CTTTGAAAAACACGATGATAAGGATCCACCGGAGCTTACCATGACCGAGTACAAGCCCACGGTGCGCCTC
GCCACCCGCGACGACGTCCCCAGGGCCGTACGCACCCTCGCCGCCGCGTTCGCCGACTACCCCGCCACGC
GCCACACCGTCGATCCGGACCGCCACATCGAGCGGGTCACCGAGCTGCAAGAACTCTTCCTCACGCGCGT
CGGGCTCGACATCGGCAAGGTGTGGGTCGCGGACGACGGCGCCGCGGTGGCGGTCTGGACCACGCCGGAG
AGCGTCGAAGCGGGGGCGGTGTTCGCCGAGATCGGCCCGCGCATGGCCGAGTTGAGCGGTTCCCGGCTGG
CCGCGCAGCAACAGATGGAAGGCCTCCTGGCGCCGCACCGGCCCAAGGAGCCCGCGTGGTTCCTGGCCAC
CGTCGGCGTCTCGCCCGACCACCAGGGCAAGGGTCTGGGCAGCGCCGTCGTGCTCCCCGGAGTGGAGGCG
GCCGAGCGCGCCGGGGTGCCCGCCTTCCTGGAGACCTCCGCGCCCCGCAACCTCCCCTTCTACGAGCGGC
TCGGCTTCACCGTCACCGCCGACGTCGAGGTGCCCGAAGGACCGCGCACCTGGTGCATGACCCGCAAGCC
CGGTGCCTGACGCCCGCCCCACGACCCGCAGCGCCCGACCGAAAGGAGCGCACGACCCCATGCATCGGTA
CCTTTAAGACCAATGACTTACAAGGCAGCTGTAGATCTTAGCCACTTTTTAAAAGAAAAGGGGGGACTGG
AAGGGCTAATTCACTCCCAACGAAGACAAGATCTGCTTTTTGCTTGTACTGGGTCTCTCTGGTTAGACCA
GATCTGAGCCTGGGAGCTCTCTGGCTAACTAGGGAACCCACTGCTTAAGCCTCAATAAAGCTTGCCTTGA
GTGCTTCAAGTAGTGTGTGCCCGTCTGTTGTGTGACTCTGGTAACTAGAGATCCCTCAGACCCTTTTAGT
CAGTGTGGAAAATCTCTAGCAGTAGTAGTTCATGTCATCTTATTATTCAGTATTTATAACTTGCAAAGAA
ATGAATATCAGAGAGTGAGAGGAACTTGTTTATTGCAGCTTATAATGGTTACAAATAAAGCAATAGCATC
ACAAATTTCACAAATAAAGCATTTTTTTCACTGCATTCTAGTTGTGGTTTGTCCAAACTCATCAATGTAT
CTTATCATGTCTGGCTCTAGCTATCCCGCCCCTAACTCCGCCCATCCCGCCCCTAACTCCGCCCAGTTCC
GCCCATTCTCCGCCCCATGGCTGACTAATTTTTTTTATTTATGCAGAGGCCGAGGCCGCCTCGGCCTCTG
AGCTATTCCAGAAGTAGTGAGGAGGCTTTTTTGGAGGCCTAGGGACGTACCCAATTCGCCCTATAGTGAG
TCGTATTACGCGCGCTCACTGGCCGTCGTTTTACAACGTCGTGACTGGGAAAACCCTGGCGTTACCCAAC
TTAATCGCCTTGCAGCACATCCCCCTTTCGCCAGCTGGCGTAATAGCGAAGAGGCCCGCACCGATCGCCC
TTCCCAACAGTTGCGCAGCCTGAATGGCGAATGGG
[124 nt withheld, positions 5916-6039]
C
[91 nt withheld, positions 6041-6131]
A
[49 nt withheld, positions 6133-6181]
CCTTTGACGTTGGAGTCCACGTTCTTT
[37 nt withheld, positions 6209-6245]
ACCCTATCTCGGTCTATTCTTTTGATTTATAAGGGATTTTGCCGATTTCGGCCTATTGGTTAAAAAATGA
GCTGATTTAACAAAAATTTAACGCGAATTTTAACAAAATATTAACGCTTACAATTTAGGTGGCACTTTTC
GGGGAAATGTGCGCGGAACCCCTATTTGTTTATTTTTCTAAATACATTCAAATATGTATCCGCTCATGAG
ACAATAACCCTGATAAATGCTTCAATAATATTGAAAAAGGAAGAGTATGAGTATTCAACATTTCCGTGTC
GCCCTTATTCCCTTTTTTGCGGCATTTTGCCTTCCTGTTTTTGCTCACCCAGAAACGCTGGTGAAAGTAA
AAGATGCTGAAGATCAGTTGGGTGCACGAGTGGGTTACATCGAACTGGATCTCAACAGCGGTAAGATCCT
TGAGAGTTTTCGCCCCGAAGAACGTTTTCCAATGATGAGCACTTTTAAAGTTCTGCTATGTGGCGCGGTA
TTATCCCGTATTGACGCCGGGCAAGAGCAACTCGGTCGCCGCATACACTATTCTCAGAATGACTTGGTTG
AGTACTCACCAGTCACAGAAAAGCATCTTACGGATGGCATGACAGTAAGAGAATTATGCAGTGCTGCCAT
AACCATGAGTGATAACACTGCGGCCAACTTACTTCTGACAACGATCGGAGGACCGAAGGAGCTAACCGCT
TTTTTGCACAACATGGGGGATCATGTAACTCGCCTTGATCGTTGGGAACCGGAGCTGAATGAAGCCATAC
CAAACGACGAGCGTGACACCACGATGCCTGTAGCAATGGCAACAACGTTGCGCAAACTATTAACTGGCGA
ACTACTTACTCTAGCTTCCCGGCAACAATTAATAGACTGGATGGAGGCGGATAAAGTTGCAGGACCACTT
CTGCGCTCGGCCCTTCCGGCTGGCTGGTTTATTGCTGATAAATCTGGAGCCGGTGAGCGTGGGTCTCGCG
GTATCATTGCAGCACTGGGGCCAGATGGTAAGCCCTCCCGTATCGTAGTTATCTACACGACGGGGAGTCA
GGCAACTATGGATGAACGAAATAGACAGATCGCTGAGATAGGTGCCTCACTGATTAAGCATTGGTAACTG
TCAGACCAAGTTTACTCATATATACTTTAGATTGATTTAAAACTTCATTTTTAATTTAAAAGGATCTAGG
TGAAGATCCTTTTTGATAATCTCATGACCAAAATCCCTTAACGTGAGTTTTCGTTCCACTGAGCGTCAGA
CCCCGTAGAAAAGATCAAAGGATCTTCTTGAGATCCTTTTTTTCTGCGCGTAATCTGCTGCTTGCAAACA
AAAAAACCACCGCTACCAGCGGTGGTTTGTTTGCCGGATCAAGAGCTACCAACTCTTTTTCCGAAGGTAA
CTGGCTTCAGCAGAGCGCAGATACCAAATACTGTTCTTCTAGTGTAGCCGTAGTTAGGCCACCACTTCAA
GAACTCTGTAGCACCGCCTACATACCTCGCTCTGCTAATCCTGTTACCAGTGGCTGCTGCCAGTGGCGAT
AAGTCGTGTCTTACCGGGTTGGACTCAAGACGATAGTTACCGGATAAGGCGCAGCGGTCGGGCTGAACGG
GGGGTTCGTGCACACAGCCCAGCTTGGAGCGAACGACCTACACCGAACTGAGATACCTACAGCGTGAGCT
ATGAGAAAGCGCCACGCTTCCCGAAGGGAGAAAGGCGGACAGGTATCCGGTAAGCGGCAGGGTCGGAACA
GGAGAGCGCACGAGGGAGCTTCCAGGGGGAAACGCCTGGTATCTTTATAGTCCTGTCGGGTTTCGCCACC
TCTGACTTGAGCGTCGATTTTTGTGATGCTCGTCAGGGGGGCGGAGCCTATGGAAAAACGCCAGCAACGC
GGCCTTTTTACGGTTCCTGGCCTTTTGCTGGCCTTTTGCTCACATGTTCTTTCCTGCGTTATCCCCTGAT
TCTGTGGATAACCGTATTACCGCCTTTGAGTGAGCTGATACCGCTCGCCGCAGCCGAACGACCGAGCGCA
GCGAGTCAGTGAGCGAGGAAGCGGAAGAGCGCCCAATACGCAAACCGCCTCTCCCCGCGCGTTGGCCGAT
TCATTAATGCAGCTGGCACGACAGGTTTCCCGACTGGAAAGCGGGCAGTGAGCGCAACGCAATTAATGTG
AGTTAGCTCACTCATTAGGCACCCCAGGCTTTACACTTTATGCTTCCGGCTCGTATGTTGTGTGGAATTG
TGAGCGGATAACAATTTCACACAGGAAACAGCTATGACCATGATTACGCCAAGCGCGCAATTAACCCTCA
CTAAAGGGAACAAAAGCTGGAGCTGCAAGCTTAATGTAGTCTTATGCAATACTCTTGTAGTCTTGCAACA
TGGTAACGATGAGTTAGCAACATGCCTTACAAGGAGAGAAAAAGCACCGTGCATGCCGATTGGTGGAAGT
AAGGTGGTACGATCGTGCCTTATTAGGAAGGCAACAGACGGGTCTGACATGGATTGGACGAACCACTGAA
TTGCCGCATTGCAGAGATATTGTATTTAAGTGCCTAGCTCGATACATAAAC
